>Addgene plasmid #194384 | pGL4_CRE-CMVmin-luc2 | addgene full sequence | sequence record 381615 | Addgene NGS Result
TTCTGGAATAGCTCAGAGGCAGAGGCGGCCTCGGCCTCTGCATAAATAAAAAAAATTAGTCAGCCATGGG
GCGGAGAATGGGCGGAACTGGGCGGAGTTAGGGGCGGGATGGGCGGAGTTAGGGGCGGGACTATGGTTGC
TGACTAATTGAGATGCATGCTTTGCATACTTCTGCCTGCTGGGGAGCCTGGGGACTTTCCACACCTGGTT
GCTGACTAATTGAGATGCATGCTTTGCATACTTCTGCCTGCTGGGGAGCCTGGGGACTTTCCACACCCTA
ACTGACACACATTCCACAGCTGGTTCTTTCCGCCTCAGAAGGTAGCTAACCAAGTTCCTCTTTCAGAGGT
TATTTCAGGCCATGGTGCTGCGCAGATCAGCGGAAGAGCGCCCAATACGCAAACGGATCCTTATCGATTT
TACCACATTTGTAGAGGTTTTACTTGCTTTAAAAAACCTCCCACACCTCCCCCTGAACCTGAAACATAAA
ATGAATGCAATTGTTGTTGTTAACTTGTTTATTGCAGCTTATAATGGTTACAAATAAAGCAATAGCATCA
CAAATTTCACAAATAAAGCATTTTTTTCACTGCATTCTAGTTGTGGTTTGTCCAAACTCATCAATGTATC
TTATCATGTCTGCTCGAAGCGGCCGGCCGCCCCGACTCTAGACTGCAGTTAGACGTTGATCCTGGCGCTG
GCGCAAGCAGCAGGGTGTCTATCCATGCCGCTCTCCTGGGCGCAGCTCATGGGCAGGGTGCCGGCGGCCT
GCTCCTCCACCTCGGGAGGGAAGCCGTGGCTGTTAAGGTGGATCACAAAGTGGCTTAAGCTACTGAACCA
GTTCTTGCAAGCAGATTACACGGCGATCTTGCCGCCCTTCTTGGCCTTAATGAGAATCTCGCGGATCTTG
CGGGCGTCCAACTTGCCGGTCAGTCCTTTAGGCACCTCGTCCACGAACACAACACCACCGCGCAGCTTCT
TGGCGGTTGTAACCTGGCTGGCCACATAGTCCACGATCTCCTTCTCGGTCATGGTTTTACCGTGTTCCAG
CACGACGACTGCGGCGGGCAGCTCGCCGGCATCGTCGTCGGGCAGGCCGGCGACCCCGGCGTCGAAGATG
TTGGGGTGTTGCAGCAGGATGCTCTCCAGTTCGGCTGGGGCTACCTGGTAGCCCTTGTATTTGATCAGGC
TCTTCAGCCGGTCCACGATGAAGAAGTGCTCGTCCTCGTCCCAGTAGGCGATGTCGCCGCTGTGCAGCCA
GCCGTCCTTGTCGATGAGAGCGTTTGTAGCCTCGGGGTTGTTAACGTAGCCGCTCATGATCATGGGGCCA
CGGACGCACAGCTCGCCGCGCTGGTTCACACCCAGTGTCTTACCGGTGTCCAAGTCCACCACCTTAGCCT
CGAAGAAGGGCACCACCTTGCCTACTGCGCCAGGCTTGTCGTCCCCTTCGGGGGTGATCAGAATGGCGCT
GGTTGTTTCTGTCAGGCCGTAGCCCTGGCGGATGCCTGGTAGGTGGAAGCGTTTGGCCACGGCCTCACCT
ACCTCCTTGCTGAGCGGCGCCCCGCCGCTGGCGATCTCGTGCAAGTTGCTTAGGTCGTACTTGTCGATGA
GAGTGCTCTTAGCGAAGAAGCTAAATAGTGTGGGCACCAGCAGGGCAGATTGAATCTTATAGTCTTGCAA
GCTGCGCAAGAATAGCTCCTCCTCGAAGCGGTACATGAGCACGACCCGAAAGCCGCAGATCAAGTAGCCC
AGCGTGGTGAACATGCCGAAGCCGTGGTGAAATGGCACCACGCTGAGGATAGCGGTGTCGGGGATGATCT
GGTTGCCGAAGATGGGGTCGCGGGCATGACTGAATCGGACACAAGCGGTGCGGTGCGGTAGGGCTACGCC
CTTGGGCAATCCGGTACTGCCACTACTGTTCATGATCAGGGCGATGGTTTTGTCCCGGTCGAAGCTCTCG
GGCACGAAGTCGTACTCGTTGAAGCCGGGTGGCAAATGGGAAGTCACGAAGGTGTACATGCTTTGGAAGC
CCTGGTAGTCGGTCTTGCTATCCATGATGATGATCTTTTGTATGATCGGTAGCTTCTTTTGCACGTTGAG
GATCTTTTGCAGCCCTTTCTTGCTCACGAATACGACGGTGGGCTGGCTGATGCCCATGCTGTTCAGCAGC
TCGCGCTCGTTGTAGATGTCGTTAGCTGGGGCCACAGCCACACCGATGAACAGGGCACCCAACACGGGCA
TGAAGAACTGCAAGCTATTCTCGCTGCACACCACGATCCGATGGTTTGTATTCAGCCCATAGCGCTTCAT
AGCTTCTGCCAGCCGAACGCTCATCTCGAAGTACTCGGCGTAGGTAATGTCCACCTCGATATGTGCGTCG
GTAAAGGCGATGGTGCCGGGCACCAGGGCGTAGCGCTTCATGGCTTTGTGCAGCTGCTCGCCGGCGGTCC
CGTCTTCGAGTGGGTAGAATGGCGCTGGGCCCTTCTTAATGTTTTTGGCATCTTCCATGGTGGCTTTACC
AACAGTACCGGATTGCCAAGCTTGGCCGCCGAGGCCAGATCTTGATATCGAACCACTTTGTACAAGAAAG
CTGTCGTACATGCATTGACTCGCGTCTACTAATACGACTCACTATAGGGATTGTAAGATTGATTTAGAAG
TCGCTGTTAGATGATTTTGAGTATGATATAGTGTCACCTACCCTTTAGTGAGGGTTAATTCTACTCGGCA
GACTTAGCAACTAGCTCAACTTTATTATACAAAGTTGGGCTGGATCGGTCCCGGTGTCTTCTATGGAGGT
CAAAACAGCGTGGATGGCGTCTCCAGGCGATCTGACGGTTCACTAAACGAGCTCTGCTTATATAGGCCTC
CCACCGTACACGCCTACTCGACCCGGGTACCGCAACTTTGTATAGAAAAGTTGAGCCCCCCGCTAGTCGG
GGCGGCAGATCTGTTCTCCCATTGACGTCAATGGGGTGTCTGAAAGACGTCACAGTATGACGGCCATGGG
ATCTGGCAGCTGACGTCACTGTCTGGTGCGCTAGTCGGGGCGGCAGATCTGTTCTCCCATTGACGTCAAT
GGGGTGTCTGAAAGACGTCACAGTATGACGGCCATGGGATCTGGCAGCTGACGTCACTGTCTGGTGCGCT
AGCACGCGTAAGAGCTCGGTACCGGCCAGTTAGGGAGCCTGCTTTTTTGTACAAACTTGTTTGATATCCT
CGAGGCTAGCGAGCTCAGGTACCGGCCAGTTAGGCCAGAGAAATGTTCTGGCACCTGCACTTGCACTGGG
GACAGCCTATTTTGCTAGTTTGTTTTGTTTCGTTTTGTTTTGATGGAGAGCGTATGTTAGTACTATCGAT
TCACACAAAAAACCAACACACAGATGTAATGAAAATAAAGATATTTTATTGCGGCCTGTCCAATACCTCC
CGTACCTTAATATTACTTACTTATCCTTGAGAGACGTACTAGTAACCCTGATAAATGCTTCAATAATATT
GAAAAAGGACGAGTATGAGCATCCAACATTTTCGTGTCGCACTCATTCCCTTCTTTGCGGCATTTTGCTT
GCCTGTTTTTGCACACCCCGAAACGCTGGTGAAAGTAAAAGATGCTGAAGATCAACTGGGTGCAAGAGTG
GGCTATATCGAACTGGATCTCAATAGCGGCAAGATCCTTGAGTCTTTCCGCCCCGAAGAACGATTCCCGA
TGATGAGCACTTTCAAAGTACTGCTATGTGGCGCGGTGTTGTCCCGTATAGACGCCGGGCAAGAGCAGCT
TGGTCGCCGTATACACTACTCACAAAACGACTTGGTTGAGTACTCGCCGGTCACGGAAAAGCATCTTACG
GATGGCATGACGGTAAGAGAATTGTGTAGTGCTGCCATTACCATGAGCGACAACACCGCGGCCAACTTAC
TTCTGACAACGATCGGAGGCCCTAAGGAGCTGACTGCATTTCTTCATAATATGGGTGATCATGTGACCCG
GCTTGACCGCTGGGAACCAGAGTTGAACGAAGCCATACCGAACGACGAGCGTGATACCACGATGCCAGTA
GCAATGGCCACAACTCTTCGGAAACTACTCACTGGCGAACTTCTTACTCTAGCATCACGACAGCAGCTCA
TAGACTGGATGGAGGCGGACAAAGTAGCAGGACCACTTCTTCGCTCGGCCCTCCCTGCTGGCTGGTTCAT
TGCTGACAAATCGGGGGCCGGTGAACGCGGCTCTCGCGGCATCATTGCTGCGCTGGGGCCTGATGGTAAG
CCCTCACGAATCGTAGTGATCTACACGACGGGGAGTCAGGCCACTATGGACGAACGAAATAGGCAGATCG
CTGAGATCGGTGCCTCACTGATCAAGCACTGGTAACCACTGCAGTGGTTTAGCATTTGCGGCCGCTGTCA
GACCAAGTTTACTCATATATACTTTAGATTGATTTAAAACTTCATTTTTAATTTAAAAGGATCTAGGTGA
AGATCCTTTTTGATAATCTCATGACCAAAATCCCTTAACGTGAGTTTTCGTTCCACTGAGCGTCAGACCC
CGTAGAAAAGATCAAAGGATCTTCTTGAGATCCTTTTTTTCTGCGCGTAATCTGCTGCTTGCAAACAAAA
AAACCACCGCTACCAGCGGTGGTTTGTTTGCCGGATCAAGAGCTACCAACTCTTTTTCCGAAGGTAACTG
GCTTCAGCAGAGCGCAGATACCAAATACTGTTCTTCTAGTGTAGCCGTAGTTAGGCCACCACTTCAAGAA
CTCTGTAGCACCGCCTACATACCTCGCTCTGCTAATCCTGTTACCAGTGGCTGCTGCCAGTGGCGATAAG
TCGTGTCTTACCGGGTTGGACTCAAGACGATAGTTACCGGATAAGGCGCAGCGGTCGGGCTGAACGGGGG
GTTCGTGCACACAGCCCAGCTTGGAGCGAACGACCTACACCGAACTGAGATACCTACAGCGTGAGCTATG
AGAAAGCGCCACGCTTCCCGAAGGGAGAAAGGCGGACAGGTATCCGGTAAGCGGCAGGGTCGGAACAGGA
GAGCGCACGAGGGAGCTTCCAGGGGGAAACGCCTGGTATCTTTATAGTCCTGTCGGGTTTCGCCACCTCT
GACTTGAGCGTCGATTTTTGTGATGCTCGTCAGGGGGGCGGAGCCTATGGAAAAACGCCAGCAACGCGGC
CTTTTTACGGTTCCTGGCCTTTTGCTGGCCTTTTGCTCACATGTTCTTTCCTGCGTTATCCCCTGATTCT
GTGGATAACCGTATTACCGCCTTTGAGTGAGCTGATACCGCTCGCCGCAGCCGAACGACCGAGCGCAGCG
AGTCAGTGAGCGAGGAAGCGGAAGAGCGCTGCCGGCACCTGTCCTACGAGTTGCATGATAAAGAAGACAG
TCATAAGTGCGGCGACGATAGTCATGCCCCGCGCCCACCGGAAGGAGCTGACTGGGTTGAAGGCTCTCAA
GGGCATCGGTCGACAGCATCTAGTTCGAACACACAAAAAACCAACACACAGATGTAATGAAAATAAAGAT
ATTTTATTGCGGCCATGACCGGTTCTAGAGTTTAAACTCGACCTACCTCCTTAGCGCGCGGTCGTGTACT
GGGCCGGCGGTTGCCGCTGTCGGCCAGCACCTCGACGCAGCCGTCGGTCCATACGGCTGCGCTCCGGCGA
GCGATTTGTGTGCGACCGACGGTGCCGGCCCCGCTGCGGACGATGGCATCGCAGCGGCCTTGAGCCCAGG
CAGCATCGTCGAAGTTGCCGTCCACGAGGCTCTGGTAGAGCTGATCCAGGCCGATGCGCAGCATGTAGGC
TCGCAGACGAGGGCTGCCGGCCAGCTCGGGATGCCGGCGCTCGAAGTAGCGAGTCTGCTGCTCCATGCAA
GCCAGCCAGGGCCGCCAGAAGAAGATGTTGGCCACCTCGTACTGACTGTCCCCGAACATAGCTTCGGACC
AGTCGATTACGGCGGTGATGCGGCCGTTGTCGGTCAGGACGTTGTTGCTGCCGAAGTCGGCATGGACGAG
GTGGCGCACCTCGGGACAGTCTTCGGCCCACAGCATCAGTTCGTCCAGGGCTTGAGCTACGCTGGCGGAC
ACGGTGTCGTCCATCACGGTCTGCCAGTGGTAGACATGGGGATCAGCAATGGCGCAAATGAAATCCCGCC
AGGTTGTGTACTGGCCGATGCCTTGGGGCCCGAATGGGCCGAAGCCGCTGGTTTGACTGAGGTCGGCGGC
GGCAATAGCATCCATAGCTTCGGCGACAGGCTGTAACACAGCAGGCAGCTCTGTTTCGGGGAGGTCTTGG
AGAGTAACGCCTTGGGCGCGTCTACTGATGCAGTATGTCAGGCTCTCGCTGAACTCGCCGATGTCCAACA
CTTCGGGGATGGGTAGTGCAGCGCTGGCGAAGTGGCGGTACACGTAGCGGTCTTTGTAGAAGCCATCAGC
GCAGCTATTCACCCGCAGTACATAGCCGCGTCCGCCGACATCGAAGCTGAAGGCTCGGCTCTCTTCGCCC
TCCGACAACTGCATCAGGTCGCTCACACTGTCGAACTTCTCGATGAGAAATTTTTCAACGCTGGTAGCGG
TGAGTTCGGGCTTCTTCATGGTGGCGCTAGTGTCAGAAGAATCGAGCTTTTTGCAAAAGCCTAGGCCTCC
AAAAAAGCCTCCTCACTAC
Features (pLannotate 1.2.2; 23 found; start..end, strand, type, name):
    355..486     +  CDS            LT_SV40 (fragment): Experimental evidence at protein level: Swiss-Prot protein existence level 1. Isoform 17kT antigen targets host RBL2 for degradation and promotes cell proliferation. Transactivates host cyclin A promoter through its J domain. From Simian virus 40 (SV40).
    512..633     +  polyA_signal   SV40 poly(A) signal: SV40 polyadenylation signal
    682..798     -  CDS            hPEST: PEST degradation sequence from mouse ornithine decarboxylase human codon-optimized
    805..852     -  CDS            hCL1: non-ORF yeast peptide conferring ubiquitin-dependent degradation human codon-optimized
    856..2508    -  CDS            luciferase: firefly luciferase synthetic luc2 version of the luciferase gene
   2573..2593    +  protein_bind   attB2: mutant version of attB; core recombination site for the Gateway® BP reaction BP Clonase™
   2620..2638    +  promoter       T7 promoter: promoter for bacteriophage T7 RNA polymerase
   2702..2720    -  promoter       T3 promoter: promoter for bacteriophage T3 RNA polymerase
   2747..2767    -  protein_bind   attB3: mutant version of attB; core recombination site for the Gateway® BP reaction BP Clonase™
   2850..2887    -  promoter       minimal CMV promoter: human cytomegalovirus (CMV) immediate early promoter
   2903..2923    +  protein_bind   attB4: mutant version of attB; core recombination site for the Gateway® BP reaction BP Clonase™
   2956..2978    -  promoter       CMV promoter (fragment): human cytomegalovirus (CMV) immediate early promoter
   3064..3086    -  promoter       CMV promoter (fragment): human cytomegalovirus (CMV) immediate early promoter
   3186..3210    -  protein_bind   attB1: mutant version of attB; recombination site for the Gateway® BP reaction BP Clonase™
   3257..3348    -  misc_feature   pause site: RNA polymerase II transcriptional pause signal from the human α2 globin gene
   3362..3410    -  polyA_signal   poly(A) signal: synthetic polyadenylation signal
   3473..3514    +  promoter       AmpR promoter (fragment): bla
   3515..4375    +  CDS            AmpR: β-lactamase confers resistance to ampicillin, carbenicillin, and related antibiotics
   4575..5163    +  rep_origin     ori: high-copy-number ColE1/pMB1/pBR322/pUC origin of replication
   5343..5474    -  CDS            TcR (fragment): tetracycline efflux protein; tet; confers resistance to tetracycline
   5490..5538    -  polyA_signal   poly(A) signal: synthetic polyadenylation signal
   5562..6599    -  CDS            HygR: hygromycin B phosphotransferase confers resistance to hygromycin
   6630..318     -  promoter       SV40 promoter (across the origin): SV40 enhancer and early promoter
