[The description below was written by a language model from this plasmid's Addgene catalogue record and pLannotate feature annotations shown in this document.]
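Description:
pGL4_CRE-CMVmin-luc2 is a mammalian reporter plasmid of about 6.7 kb built on a pGL4 luciferase backbone and designed to read out cAMP and calcium signalling. It is maintained in E. coli through a high-copy ColE1/pUC-type origin and selected with ampicillin via the β-lactamase gene. The backbone also carries a hygromycin B phosphotransferase cassette driven by the SV40 enhancer/early promoter and ended by a synthetic poly(A) signal, which would allow selection of stably transfected mammalian cells.

The reporter unit consists of six clustered cAMP response elements (CRE) placed upstream of a minimal CMV promoter, which alone gives little transcription and so makes expression dependent on CRE-binding factors activated downstream of cAMP or calcium pathways. This synthetic sensor was assembled by Gateway recombination. The feature table shows attB1, attB4, attB3 and attB2 sites flanking the regulatory segments, consistent with a multi-fragment assembly, and short T7 and T3 promoter sequences lie between the last two sites. The two small hits annotated as CMV promoter fragments lie between attB1 and attB4, where the CRE cluster would be expected, although the CRE sites themselves are not annotated. Downstream lies the synthetic firefly luciferase gene luc2. The annotation also shows the hCL1 and hPEST degradation sequences following it, which indicates a destabilised luciferase suited to tracking dynamic changes in promoter activity, a detail not mentioned in the catalogue entry. Transcription ends at an SV40 poly(A) signal. A synthetic poly(A) signal and a transcriptional pause site upstream of the sensor reduce read-through from the backbone. According to the record, the plasmid is used in cell-based assays of cAMP/calcium signalling, and its associated publication concerns GPCR β-arrestin-2 recruitment assays.
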