Addgene plasmid #194384: pGL4_CRE-CMVmin-luc2
Purpose: Reporter plasmid for cAMP/Calcium assays; firefly luciferase reporter gene driven by 6x clustered CRE binding sites linked to a minimal CMV promoter
Depositing lab: Michael Wehr. Publication: Improved Split TEV GPCR beta-arrestin-2 Recruitment Assays via Systematic Analysis of Signal Peptide and beta-arrestin Binding Motif Variants. Wu Y, von Hauff IV, Jensen N, Rossner MJ, Wehr MC. Biosensors (Basel). 2022 Dec 29;13(1):48. doi: 10.3390/bios13010048. PubMed 36671883.
Backbone
  Vector backbone: pGL4
  Vector type: Mammalian Expression
Growth in bacteria
  Bacterial resistance: Ampicillin, 100 μg/mL
  Growth temperature: 37°C
  Growth strain: DH5alpha
  Copy number: High Copy
Gene/Insert
  Gene/Insert name: 6xCRE-CMVmin-luc2
  Species: Synthetic
  Promoter: CMV minimal
  Cloning method: Gateway Cloning
  Sequencing primers: 5′ CTAGCAAAATAGGCTGTCCC; 3′ GAAATTTGTGATGCTATTGC
Terms and licenses: Academic/Nonprofit Terms; Industry Terms: Not Available to Industry
How to cite: pGL4_CRE-CMVmin-luc2 was a gift from Michael Wehr (Addgene plasmid # 194384 ; http://n2t.net/addgene:194384 ; RRID:Addgene_194384)
